Addgene plasmid #76545: PI4KB gRNA (BRDN0001162577)
Purpose: 3rd generation lentiviral gRNA plasmid targeting human PI4KB
Depositing lab: John Doench & David Root. Depositing organization: Broad Institute. Publication: Optimized sgRNA design to maximize activity and minimize off-target effects of CRISPR-Cas9. Doench JG, Fusi N, Sullender M, Hegde M, Vaimberg EW, Donovan KF, Smith I, Tothova Z, Wilen C, Orchard R, Virgin HW, Listgarten J, Root DE. Nat Biotechnol. 2016 Jan 18. doi: 10.1038/nbt.3437. PubMed 26780180.
Backbone
  Vector backbone: lentiGuide-Puro
  Backbone manufacturer: Zhang Lab (Addgene plasmid # 52963)
  Vector type: Mammalian Expression, Lentiviral, CRISPR
  Selectable markers: Puromycin
Growth in bacteria
  Bacterial resistance: Ampicillin, 100 μg/mL
  Growth temperature: 37°C
  Growth strain: DH5alpha
  Copy number: High Copy
Gene/Insert
  Gene/Insert name: PI4KB (alt names: PI4KB; NM_001198773.1)
  gRNA/shRNA sequence: CCACTCAACGACACTCCCGT
  Species: H. sapiens (human)
  Entrez Gene: PI4KB (a.k.a. DFNA87, NPIK, PI4K-BETA, PI4K92, PI4KBETA, PI4KIII, PI4KIIIBETA, PIK4CB)
  Promoter: hU6
  Cloning method: Unknown
  Sequencing primers: 5′ U6-F; 3′ pS2-R
Terms and licenses: Academic/Nonprofit Terms; Industry Terms: Not Available to Industry
Depositor comments: The gRNA was designed to target the following Genbank reference sequence(s): NM_001198773.1,NM_001198774.1,NM_002651.2. Note that this plasmid does NOT contain Cas9. It should be used in conjunction with lentiCas9-Blast (Addgene #52962) or otherwise with cell lines already expressing Cas9. Browse the full kinome gRNA library at http://www.addgene.org/pooled-library/broadgpp-human-kinome/ or visit http://www.broadinstitute.org/rnai/public/ for detailed protocols and information.
How to cite: PI4KB gRNA (BRDN0001162577) was a gift from John Doench & David Root (Addgene plasmid # 76545 ; http://n2t.net/addgene:76545 ; RRID:Addgene_76545)
