[The description below was written by a language model from this plasmid's Addgene catalogue record and pLannotate feature annotations shown in this document.]
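Description:
PI4KB gRNA (BRDN0001162577) is a third-generation lentiviral guide RNA plasmid built on the lentiGuide-Puro backbone and designed to direct Streptococcus pyogenes Cas9 to the human PI4KB gene, which encodes phosphatidylinositol 4-kinase beta. In bacteria it is maintained at high copy through a ColE1/pUC-type origin and selected with ampicillin via the β-lactamase gene. The backbone also carries an f1 origin, an SV40 origin and poly(A) signal, and remnants of lac and phage promoter sequences typical of the parental cloning vector.

The lentiviral transfer cassette begins with an RSV promoter fused to a truncated HIV-1 5' LTR, which makes genomic RNA production Tat-independent. This is followed by the Ψ packaging signal with a partial gag sequence and the Rev response element for nuclear export of the unspliced genome. Within the proviral region, a human U6 RNA polymerase III promoter drives the PI4KB-specific 20-nt spacer joined to the SpCas9 gRNA scaffold. A cPPT/CTS element follows. Downstream, the EF-1α core promoter with its intron A expresses puromycin N-acetyltransferase for selection of transduced mammalian cells. A WPRE enhances transcript expression, and a ΔU3 self-inactivating 3' LTR ends the provirus.

The plasmid does not encode Cas9, so it is meant to be paired with a separate Cas9 lentivector or used in cells that already express the nuclease. According to the depositor, the guide targets several PI4KB reference transcripts and belongs to a human kinome gRNA collection associated with work on optimized sgRNA design. Its typical use is knockout of PI4KB in human cells after lentiviral delivery and puromycin selection.
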