Features (pLannotate 1.2.2; 29 found; start..end, strand, type, name):
     14..80      +  CDS            small t antigen (fragment): SV40 (simian virus 40) small t antigen
    106..317     +  promoter       EF-1α core promoter: core promoter for human elongation factor EF-1α
    318..1256    +  intron         EF-1α intron A: intron upstream of the start codon of human EF-1α
   1278..1877    +  CDS            PuroR (fragment): puromycin N-acetyltransferase; pac from Streptomyces; confers resistance to puromycin
   1893..2481    +  misc_feature   WPRE: woodchuck hepatitis virus posttranscriptional regulatory element
   2532..2551    +  misc_feature   cPPT/CTS (fragment): central polypurine tract and central termination sequence of HIV-1
   2553..2786    +  LTR            3' LTR (ΔU3): self-inactivating 3' long terminal repeat (LTR) from HIV-1
   2864..2985    +  polyA_signal   SV40 poly(A) signal: SV40 polyadenylation signal
   3025..3160    +  rep_origin     SV40 ori: SV40 origin of replication
   3181..3199    -  promoter       T7 promoter: promoter for bacteriophage T7 RNA polymerase
   3207..3362    +  CDS            lacZα (fragment): LacZα fragment of β-galactosidase; lacZ fragment
   3367..3795    +  rep_origin     f1 ori (sequence partly withheld): f1 bacteriophage origin of replication; arrow indicates direction of (+) strand synthesis
   3848..3952    +  promoter       AmpR promoter: bla
   3953..4813    +  CDS            AmpR: β-lactamase; bla; confers resistance to ampicillin, carbenicillin, and related antibiotics
   4984..5572    +  rep_origin     ori: high-copy-number ColE1/pMB1/pBR322/pUC origin of replication
   5755..5847    +  CDS            lacI (fragment): lac repressor; lacI; The lac repressor binds to the lac operator to inhibit transcription in E. coli. This inhibition can be relieved by adding lactose or isopropyl-β-D-thiogalactopyranoside (IPTG).
   5860..5881    +  protein_bind   CAP binding site: CAP binding activates transcription in the presence of cAMP. E. coli catabolite activator protein
   5896..5926    +  promoter       lac promoter: promoter for the E. coli lac operon
   5934..5950    +  protein_bind   lac operator: The lac repressor binds to the lac operator to inhibit transcription in E. coli. This inhibition can be relieved by adding lactose or isopropyl-β-D-thiogalactopyranoside (IPTG). lac repressor encoded by lacI
   5995..6013    +  promoter       T3 promoter: promoter for bacteriophage T3 RNA polymerase
   6041..6267    +  promoter       RSV promoter: Rous sarcoma virus enhancer/promoter
   6268..6448    +  LTR            5' LTR (truncated): truncated 5' long terminal repeat (LTR) from HIV-1
   6495..6620    +  misc_feature   HIV-1 Ψ: packaging signal of human immunodeficiency virus type 1
   6604..6967    +  CDS            HIV-1 gag (fragment): gag protein from human immunodeficiency virus 1; gag
   7113..7346    +  misc_feature   RRE: The Rev response element (RRE) of HIV-1 allows for Rev-dependent mRNA export from the nucleus to the cytoplasm.
   7723..7749    +  CDS            Rev (fragment): human immunodeficiency virus 1 (HIV-1) Rev protein; rev; enhances nuclear export of unspliced and incompletely spliced viral mRNAs
   7753..7993    +  promoter       U6 promoter: RNA polymerase III promoter for human U6 snRNA
   8023..8098    +  misc_RNA       gRNA scaffold: guide RNA scaffold for the Streptococcus pyogenes CRISPR/Cas9 system
   8154..8271    +  misc_feature   cPPT/CTS: central polypurine tract and central termination sequence of HIV-1
>Addgene plasmid #76545 | PI4KB gRNA (BRDN0001162577) | addgene full sequence | sequence record 186042 | Addgene Assembled Sequence
CCCGGGTGCAAAGATGGATAAAGTTTTAAACAGAGAGGAATCTTTGCAGCTAATGGACCTTCTAGGTCTT
GAAAGGAGTGGGAATTGGCTCCGGTGCCCGTCAGTGGGCAGAGCGCACATCGCCCACAGTCCCCGAGAAG
TTGGGGGGAGGGGTCGGCAATTGATCCGGTGCCTAGAGAAGGTGGCGCGGGGTAAACTGGGAAAGTGATG
TCGTGTACTGGCTCCGCCTTTTTCCCGAGGGTGGGGGAGAACCGTATATAAGTGCAGTAGTCGCCGTGAA
CGTTCTTTTTCGCAACGGGTTTGCCGCCAGAACACAGGTAAGTGCCGTGTGTGGTTCCCGCGGGCCTGGC
CTCTTTACGGGTTATGGCCCTTGCGTGCCTTGAATTACTTCCACCTGGCTGCAGTACGTGATTCTTGATC
CCGAGCTTCGGGTTGGAAGTGGGTGGGAGAGTTCGAGGCCTTGCGCTTAAGGAGCCCCTTCGCCTCGTGC
TTGAGTTGAGGCCTGGCCTGGGCGCTGGGGCCGCCGCGTGCGAATCTGGTGGCACCTTCGCGCCTGTCTC
GCTGCTTTCGATAAGTCTCTAGCCATTTAAAATTTTTGATGACCTGCTGCGACGCTTTTTTTCTGGCAAG
ATAGTCTTGTAAATGCGGGCCAAGATCTGCACACTGGTATTTCGGTTTTTGGGGCCGCGGGCGGCGACGG
GGCCCGTGCGTCCCAGCGCACATGTTCGGCGAGGCGGGGCCTGCGAGCGCGGCCACCGAGAATCGGACGG
GGGTAGTCTCAAGCTGGCCGGCCTGCTCTGGTGCCTGGCCTCGCGCCGCCGTGTATCGCCCCGCCCTGGG
CGGCAAGGCTGGCCCGGTCGGCACCAGTTGCGTGAGCGGAAAGATGGCCGCTTCCCGGCCCTGCTGCAGG
GAGCTCAAAATGGAGGACGCGGCGCTCGGGAGAGCGGGCGGGTGAGTCACCCACACAAAGGAAAAGGGCC
TTTCCGTCCTCAGCCGTCGCTTCATGTGACTCCACGGAGTACCGGGCGCCGTCCAGGCACCTCGATTAGT
TCTCGAGCTTTTGGAGTACGTCGTCTTTAGGTTGGGGGGAGGGGTTTTATGCGATGGAGTTTCCCCACAC
TGAGTGGGTGGAGACTGAAGTTAGGCCAGCTTGGCACTTGATGTAATTCTCCTTGGAATTTGCCCTTTTT
GAGTTTGGATCTTGGTTCATTCTCAAGCCTCAGACAGTGGTTCAAAGTTTTTTTCTTCCATTTCAGGTGT
CGTGACGTACGGCCACCATGACCGAGTACAAGCCCACGGTGCGCCTCGCCACCCGCGACGACGTCCCCAG
GGCCGTACGCACCCTCGCCGCCGCGTTCGCCGACTACCCCGCCACGCGCCACACCGTCGATCCGGACCGC
CACATCGAGCGGGTCACCGAGCTGCAAGAACTCTTCCTCACGCGCGTCGGGCTCGACATCGGCAAGGTGT
GGGTCGCGGACGACGGCGCCGCCGTGGCGGTCTGGACCACGCCGGAGAGCGTCGAAGCGGGGGCGGTGTT
CGCCGAGATCGGCCCGCGCATGGCCGAGTTGAGCGGTTCCCGGCTGGCCGCGCAGCAACAGATGGAAGGC
CTCCTGGCGCCGCACCGGCCCAAGGAGCCCGCGTGGTTCCTGGCCACCGTCGGAGTCTCGCCCGACCACC
AGGGCAAGGGTCTGGGCAGCGCCGTCGTGCTCCCCGGAGTGGAGGCGGCCGAGCGCGCCGGGGTGCCCGC
CTTCCTGGAGACCTCCGCGCCCCGCAACCTCCCCTTCTACGAGCGGCTCGGCTTCACCGTCACCGCCGAC
GTCGAGGTGCCCGAAGGACCGCGCACCTGGTGCATGACCCGCAAGCCCGGTGCCTGAACGCGTTAAGTCG
ACAATCAACCTCTGGATTACAAAATTTGTGAAAGATTGACTGGTATTCTTAACTATGTTGCTCCTTTTAC
GCTATGTGGATACGCTGCTTTAATGCCTTTGTATCATGCTATTGCTTCCCGTATGGCTTTCATTTTCTCC
TCCTTGTATAAATCCTGGTTGCTGTCTCTTTATGAGGAGTTGTGGCCCGTTGTCAGGCAACGTGGCGTGG
TGTGCACTGTGTTTGCTGACGCAACCCCCACTGGTTGGGGCATTGCCACCACCTGTCAGCTCCTTTCCGG
GACTTTCGCTTTCCCCCTCCCTATTGCCACGGCGGAACTCATCGCCGCCTGCCTTGCCCGCTGCTGGACA
GGGGCTCGGCTGTTGGGCACTGACAATTCCGTGGTGTTGTCGGGGAAATCATCGTCCTTTCCTTGGCTGC
TCGCCTGTGTTGCCACCTGGATTCTGCGCGGGACGTCCTTCTGCTACGTCCCTTCGGCCCTCAATCCAGC
GGACCTTCCTTCCCGCGGCCTGCTGCCGGCTCTGCGGCCTCTTCCGCGTCTTCGCCTTCGCCCTCAGACG
AGTCGGATCTCCCTTTGGGCCGCCTCCCCGCGTCGACTTTAAGACCAATGACTTACAAGGCAGCTGTAGA
TCTTAGCCACTTTTTAAAAGAAAAGGGGGGACTGGAAGGGCTAATTCACTCCCAACGAAGACAAGATCTG
CTTTTTGCTTGTACTGGGTCTCTCTGGTTAGACCAGATCTGAGCCTGGGAGCTCTCTGGCTAACTAGGGA
ACCCACTGCTTAAGCCTCAATAAAGCTTGCCTTGAGTGCTTCAAGTAGTGTGTGCCCGTCTGTTGTGTGA
CTCTGGTAACTAGAGATCCCTCAGACCCTTTTAGTCAGTGTGGAAAATCTCTAGCAGTACGTATAGTAGT
TCATGTCATCTTATTATTCAGTATTTATAACTTGCAAAGAAATGAATATCAGAGAGTGAGAGGAACTTGT
TTATTGCAGCTTATAATGGTTACAAATAAAGCAATAGCATCACAAATTTCACAAATAAAGCATTTTTTTC
ACTGCATTCTAGTTGTGGTTTGTCCAAACTCATCAATGTATCTTATCATGTCTGGCTCTAGCTATCCCGC
CCCTAACTCCGCCCATCCCGCCCCTAACTCCGCCCAGTTCCGCCCATTCTCCGCCCCATGGCTGACTAAT
TTTTTTTATTTATGCAGAGGCCGAGGCCGCCTCGGCCTCTGAGCTATTCCAGAAGTAGTGAGGAGGCTTT
TTTGGAGGCCTAGGGACGTACCCAATTCGCCCTATAGTGAGTCGTATTACGCGCGCTCACTGGCCGTCGT
TTTACAACGTCGTGACTGGGAAAACCCTGGCGTTACCCAACTTAATCGCCTTGCAGCACATCCCCCTTTC
GCCAGCTGGCGTAATAGCGAAGAGGCCCGCACCGATCGCCCTTCCCAACAGTTGCGCAGCCTGAATGGCG
AATGGG
[124 nt withheld, positions 3367-3490]
C
[91 nt withheld, positions 3492-3582]
A
[49 nt withheld, positions 3584-3632]
CCTTTGACGTTGGAGTCCACGTTCTTT
[37 nt withheld, positions 3660-3696]
ACCCTATCTCGGTCTATTCTTTTGATTTATAAGGGATTTTGCCGATTTCGGCCTATTGGTTAAAAAATGA
GCTGATTTAACAAAAATTTAACGCGAATTTTAACAAAATATTAACGCTTACAATTTAGGTGGCACTTTTC
GGGGAAATGTGCGCGGAACCCCTATTTGTTTATTTTTCTAAATACATTCAAATATGTATCCGCTCATGAG
ACAATAACCCTGATAAATGCTTCAATAATATTGAAAAAGGAAGAGTATGAGTATTCAACATTTCCGTGTC
GCCCTTATTCCCTTTTTTGCGGCATTTTGCCTTCCTGTTTTTGCTCACCCAGAAACGCTGGTGAAAGTAA
AAGATGCTGAAGATCAGTTGGGTGCACGAGTGGGTTACATCGAACTGGATCTCAACAGCGGTAAGATCCT
TGAGAGTTTTCGCCCCGAAGAACGTTTTCCAATGATGAGCACTTTTAAAGTTCTGCTATGTGGCGCGGTA
TTATCCCGTATTGACGCCGGGCAAGAGCAACTCGGTCGCCGCATACACTATTCTCAGAATGACTTGGTTG
AGTACTCACCAGTCACAGAAAAGCATCTTACGGATGGCATGACAGTAAGAGAATTATGCAGTGCTGCCAT
AACCATGAGTGATAACACTGCGGCCAACTTACTTCTGACAACGATCGGAGGACCGAAGGAGCTAACCGCT
TTTTTGCACAACATGGGGGATCATGTAACTCGCCTTGATCGTTGGGAACCGGAGCTGAATGAAGCCATAC
CAAACGACGAGCGTGACACCACGATGCCTGTAGCAATGGCAACAACGTTGCGCAAACTATTAACTGGCGA
ACTACTTACTCTAGCTTCCCGGCAACAATTAATAGACTGGATGGAGGCGGATAAAGTTGCAGGACCACTT
CTGCGCTCGGCCCTTCCGGCTGGCTGGTTTATTGCTGATAAATCTGGAGCCGGTGAGCGTGGGTCTCGCG
GTATCATTGCAGCACTGGGGCCAGATGGTAAGCCCTCCCGTATCGTAGTTATCTACACGACGGGGAGTCA
GGCAACTATGGATGAACGAAATAGACAGATCGCTGAGATAGGTGCCTCACTGATTAAGCATTGGTAACTG
TCAGACCAAGTTTACTCATATATACTTTAGATTGATTTAAAACTTCATTTTTAATTTAAAAGGATCTAGG
TGAAGATCCTTTTTGATAATCTCATGACCAAAATCCCTTAACGTGAGTTTTCGTTCCACTGAGCGTCAGA
CCCCGTAGAAAAGATCAAAGGATCTTCTTGAGATCCTTTTTTTCTGCGCGTAATCTGCTGCTTGCAAACA
AAAAAACCACCGCTACCAGCGGTGGTTTGTTTGCCGGATCAAGAGCTACCAACTCTTTTTCCGAAGGTAA
CTGGCTTCAGCAGAGCGCAGATACCAAATACTGTTCTTCTAGTGTAGCCGTAGTTAGGCCACCACTTCAA
GAACTCTGTAGCACCGCCTACATACCTCGCTCTGCTAATCCTGTTACCAGTGGCTGCTGCCAGTGGCGAT
AAGTCGTGTCTTACCGGGTTGGACTCAAGACGATAGTTACCGGATAAGGCGCAGCGGTCGGGCTGAACGG
GGGGTTCGTGCACACAGCCCAGCTTGGAGCGAACGACCTACACCGAACTGAGATACCTACAGCGTGAGCT
ATGAGAAAGCGCCACGCTTCCCGAAGGGAGAAAGGCGGACAGGTATCCGGTAAGCGGCAGGGTCGGAACA
GGAGAGCGCACGAGGGAGCTTCCAGGGGGAAACGCCTGGTATCTTTATAGTCCTGTCGGGTTTCGCCACC
TCTGACTTGAGCGTCGATTTTTGTGATGCTCGTCAGGGGGGCGGAGCCTATGGAAAAACGCCAGCAACGC
GGCCTTTTTACGGTTCCTGGCCTTTTGCTGGCCTTTTGCTCACATGTTCTTTCCTGCGTTATCCCCTGAT
TCTGTGGATAACCGTATTACCGCCTTTGAGTGAGCTGATACCGCTCGCCGCAGCCGAACGACCGAGCGCA
GCGAGTCAGTGAGCGAGGAAGCGGAAGAGCGCCCAATACGCAAACCGCCTCTCCCCGCGCGTTGGCCGAT
TCATTAATGCAGCTGGCACGACAGGTTTCCCGACTGGAAAGCGGGCAGTGAGCGCAACGCAATTAATGTG
AGTTAGCTCACTCATTAGGCACCCCAGGCTTTACACTTTATGCTTCCGGCTCGTATGTTGTGTGGAATTG
TGAGCGGATAACAATTTCACACAGGAAACAGCTATGACCATGATTACGCCAAGCGCGCAATTAACCCTCA
CTAAAGGGAACAAAAGCTGGAGCTGCAAGCTTAATGTAGTCTTATGCAATACTCTTGTAGTCTTGCAACA
TGGTAACGATGAGTTAGCAACATGCCTTACAAGGAGAGAAAAAGCACCGTGCATGCCGATTGGTGGAAGT
AAGGTGGTACGATCGTGCCTTATTAGGAAGGCAACAGACGGGTCTGACATGGATTGGACGAACCACTGAA
TTGCCGCATTGCAGAGATATTGTATTTAAGTGCCTAGCTCGATACATAAACGGGTCTCTCTGGTTAGACC
AGATCTGAGCCTGGGAGCTCTCTGGCTAACTAGGGAACCCACTGCTTAAGCCTCAATAAAGCTTGCCTTG
AGTGCTTCAAGTAGTGTGTGCCCGTCTGTTGTGTGACTCTGGTAACTAGAGATCCCTCAGACCCTTTTAG
TCAGTGTGGAAAATCTCTAGCAGTGGCGCCCGAACAGGGACTTGAAAGCGAAAGGGAAACCAGAGGAGCT
CTCTCGACGCAGGACTCGGCTTGCTGAAGCGCGCACGGCAAGAGGCGAGGGGCGGCGACTGGTGAGTACG
CCAAAAATTTTGACTAGCGGAGGCTAGAAGGAGAGAGATGGGTGCGAGAGCGTCAGTATTAAGCGGGGGA
GAATTAGATCGCGATGGGAAAAAATTCGGTTAAGGCCAGGGGGAAAGAAAAAATATAAATTAAAACATAT
AGTATGGGCAAGCAGGGAGCTAGAACGATTCGCAGTTAATCCTGGCCTGTTAGAAACATCAGAAGGCTGT
AGACAAATACTGGGACAGCTACAACCATCCCTTCAGACAGGATCAGAAGAACTTAGATCATTATATAATA
CAGTAGCAACCCTCTATTGTGTGCATCAAAGGATAGAGATAAAAGACACCAAGGAAGCTTTAGACAAGAT
AGAGGAAGAGCAAAACAAAAGTAAGACCACCGCACAGCAAGCGGCCGCTGATCTTCAGACCTGGAGGAGG
AGATATGAGGGACAATTGGAGAAGTGAATTATATAAATATAAAGTAGTAAAAATTGAACCATTAGGAGTA
GCACCCACCAAGGCAAAGAGAAGAGTGGTGCAGAGAGAAAAAAGAGCAGTGGGAATAGGAGCTTTGTTCC
TTGGGTTCTTGGGAGCAGCAGGAAGCACTATGGGCGCAGCGTCAATGACGCTGACGGTACAGGCCAGACA
ATTATTGTCTGGTATAGTGCAGCAGCAGAACAATTTGCTGAGGGCTATTGAGGCGCAACAGCATCTGTTG
CAACTCACAGTCTGGGGCATCAAGCAGCTCCAGGCAAGAATCCTGGCTGTGGAAAGATACCTAAAGGATC
AACAGCTCCTGGGGATTTGGGGTTGCTCTGGAAAACTCATTTGCACCACTGCTGTGCCTTGGAATGCTAG
TTGGAGTAATAAATCTCTGGAACAGATTTGGAATCACACGACCTGGATGGAGTGGGACAGAGAAATTAAC
AATTACACAAGCTTAATACACTCCTTAATTGAAGAATCGCAAAACCAGCAAGAAAAGAATGAACAAGAAT
TATTGGAATTAGATAAATGGGCAAGTTTGTGGAATTGGTTTAACATAACAAATTGGCTGTGGTATATAAA
ATTATTCATAATGATAGTAGGAGGCTTGGTAGGTTTAAGAATAGTTTTTGCTGTACTTTCTATAGTGAAT
AGAGTTAGGCAGGGATATTCACCATTATCGTTTCAGACCCACCTCCCAACCCCGAGGGGACCCAGAGAGG
GCCTATTTCCCATGATTCCTTCATATTTGCATATACGATACAAGGCTGTTAGAGAGATAATTAGAATTAA
TTTGACTGTAAACACAAAGATATTAGTACAAAATACGTGACGTAGAAAGTAATAATTTCTTGGGTAGTTT
GCAGTTTTAAAATTATGTTTTAAAATGGACTATCATATGCTTACCGTAACTTGAAAGTATTTCGATTTCT
TGGCTTTATATATCTTGTGGAAAGGACGAAACACCGCCACTCAACGACACTCCCGTGTTTTAGAGCTAGA
AATAGCAAGTTAAAATAAGGCTAGTCCGTTATCAACTTGAAAAAGTGGCACCGAGTCGGTGCTTTTTTAA
GCTTGGCGTAACTAGATCTTGAGACAAATGGCAGTATTCATCCACAATTTTAAAAGAAAAGGGGGGATTG
GGGGGTACAGTGCAGGGGAAAGAATAGTAGACATAATAGCAACAGACATACAAACTAAAGAATTACAAAA
ACAAATTACAAAAATTCAAAATTTTCGGGTTTATTACAGGGACAGCAGAGATCCACTTTGGCGCCGGCTC
GAGGGGG
