>Addgene plasmid #76545 | PI4KB gRNA (BRDN0001162577) | depositor partial sequence | sequence record 144005 | Target Sequence
CCACTCAACGACACTCCCGT
