>Addgene plasmid #76545 | PI4KB gRNA (BRDN0001162577) | addgene partial sequence | sequence record 186041 | hU6-F
AGAAAGTAATAATTTCTTGGGTAGTTTGCAGTTTTAAAATTATGTTTTAAAATGGACTATCATATGCTTA
CCGTAACTTGAAAGTATTTCGATTTCTTGGCTTTATATATCTTGTGGAAAGGACGAAACACCGCCACTCA
ACGACACTCCCGTGTTTTAGAGCTAGAAATAGCAAGTTAAAATAAGGCTAGTCCGTTATCAACTTGAAAA
AGTGGCACCGAGTCGGTGCTTTTTTAAGCTTGGCGTAACTAGATCTTGAGACAAATGGCAGTATTCATCC
ACAATTTTAAAAGAAAAGGGGGGATTGGGGGGTACAGTGCAGGGGAAAGAATAGTAGACATAATAGCAAC
AGACATACAAACTAAAGAATTACAAAAACAAATTACAAAAATTCAAAATTTTCGGGTTTATTACAGGGAC
AGCAGAGATCCACTTTGGCGCCGGCTCGAGGGGGCCCGGGTGCAAAGATGGATAAAGTTTTAAACAGAGA
GGAATCTTTGCAGCTAATGGACCTTCTAGGTCTTGAAAGGAGTGGGAATTGGCTCCGGTGCCCGTCAGTG
GGCAGAGCGC
